Addgene plasmid #198024: pCCL-c-MNDU3-CD3D-275-2A>G
Purpose: LV Expression of CD3D cDNA with mutation at c.275-2A>G used as a disease editing target for CD3d SCID mutation identified in Japan
Depositing lab: Donald Kohn.
Backbone
  Vector backbone: pCCL-c-MNDU3
  Vector type: Mammalian Expression, Lentiviral
Growth in bacteria
  Bacterial resistance: Ampicillin, 100 μg/mL
  Growth temperature: 37°C
  Growth strain: NEB Stable
  Copy number: High Copy
Gene/Insert
  Gene/Insert name: CD3D c.275-2A>G
  Species: H. sapiens (human)
  Mutation: Codon optimized (20 bp) on either end of cDNA for PCR amplification; CD3D c.275-2A>G
  Cloning method: Gibson Cloning
Terms and licenses: Academic/Nonprofit Terms; Industry Terms: Not Available to Industry
How to cite: pCCL-c-MNDU3-CD3D-275-2A>G was a gift from Donald Kohn (Addgene plasmid # 198024 ; http://n2t.net/addgene:198024 ; RRID:Addgene_198024)
