[The description below was written by a language model from this plasmid's Addgene catalogue record and pLannotate feature annotations shown in this document.]
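Description:
pCCL-c-MNDU3-CD3D-275-2A>G is a third-generation-style, self-inactivating HIV-1 lentiviral transfer plasmid built on the pCCL-c-MNDU3 backbone for expression in mammalian cells. It is propagated in E. coli through a high-copy ColE1/pUC-type origin with ampicillin resistance (bla), and the backbone also carries an f1 origin, an SV40 origin and leftover lac/lacZα cloning-vector sequences. Genomic RNA for packaging is driven by a CMV enhancer/promoter fused to a truncated 5' LTR. This is followed by the Ψ packaging signal with a gag fragment, the RRE for Rev-dependent nuclear export, the cPPT/CTS, a ΔU3 3' LTR and an SV40 polyadenylation signal.

The payload is human CD3D, the delta chain of the TCR-CD3 signalling complex, carrying the c.275-2A>G mutation. About 20 bp at each end of the cDNA is codon-optimized so that the vector copy can be specifically amplified by PCR. The feature table detects CD3D as two separated fragments (matched by homology to the sheep protein) with an unannotated gap of several hundred bases between them. This gap would be consistent with retained intervening sequence around this splice-site position, although the record does not say so. Adjacent murine leukemia virus LTR-derived annotations correspond to the MNDU3 promoter named in the backbone. Both the promoter and CD3D are annotated on the minus strand, so the expression cassette appears to sit in reverse orientation relative to the lentiviral genome.

According to the record, the vector serves to introduce a disease-editing target modelling a CD3δ SCID mutation identified in Japan. Transduced cells would thus carry an integrated copy of the mutant sequence on which correction strategies can be tested.
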