Features (pLannotate 1.2.2; 31 found; start..end, strand, type, name):
     21..39      +  promoter       T3 promoter: promoter for bacteriophage T3 RNA polymerase
    140..519     +  enhancer       CMV enhancer: human cytomegalovirus immediate early enhancer
    520..723     +  promoter       CMV promoter: human cytomegalovirus (CMV) immediate early promoter
    738..918     +  LTR            5' LTR (truncated): truncated 5' long terminal repeat (LTR) from HIV-1
    965..1090    +  misc_feature   HIV-1 Ψ: packaging signal of human immunodeficiency virus type 1
   1074..1437    +  CDS            HIV-1 gag (fragment): gag protein from human immunodeficiency virus 1; gag
   1583..1816    +  misc_feature   RRE: The Rev response element (RRE) of HIV-1 allows for Rev-dependent mRNA export from the nucleus to the cytoplasm.
   2193..2293    +  CDS            Rev (fragment): human immunodeficiency virus 1 (HIV-1) Rev protein; rev; enhances nuclear export of unspliced and incompletely spliced viral mRNAs
   2338..2455    +  misc_feature   cPPT/CTS: central polypurine tract and central termination sequence of HIV-1
   2547..2564    -  misc_feature   MCS (fragment): pUC18/19 multiple cloning site
   2595..2831    -  CDS            CD3D (fragment): CD3D_SHEEP - Experimental evidence at protein level: Swiss-Prot protein existence level 1. Part of the TCR-CD3 complex present on T-lymphocyte cell surface that plays an essential role in adaptive immune response. When antigen presenting cells (APCs) activate T-cell receptor (TCR), TCR- mediated signals are transmitted across the cell membrane by the CD3 chains CD3D, CD3E, CD3G and CD3Z. All CD3 chains contain immunoreceptor tyrosine-based activation motifs (ITAMs) in their cytoplasmic domain. Upon TCR engagement, these motifs become phosphorylated by Src family protein tyrosine kinases LCK an
   3303..3575    -  CDS            CD3D (fragment): CD3D_SHEEP - Experimental evidence at protein level: Swiss-Prot protein existence level 1. Part of the TCR-CD3 complex present on T-lymphocyte cell surface that plays an essential role in adaptive immune response. When antigen presenting cells (APCs) activate T-cell receptor (TCR), TCR- mediated signals are transmitted across the cell membrane by the CD3 chains CD3D, CD3E, CD3G and CD3Z. All CD3 chains contain immunoreceptor tyrosine-based activation motifs (ITAMs) in their cytoplasmic domain. Upon TCR engagement, these motifs become phosphorylated by Src family protein tyrosine kinases LCK an
   3589..3640    -  misc_feature   MCS: multiple cloning site
   3652..3678    -  misc_feature   MCS (fragment): pUC18/19 multiple cloning site
   3689..4012    -  LTR            LTR (fragment): long terminal repeat from Moloney murine leukemia virus
   4041..4075    -  LTR            3' LTR (ΔU3) (fragment): self-inactivating 3' long terminal repeat (LTR) from Moloney murine leukemia virus
   4117..4217    -  CDS            env (fragment): murine leukemia virus gPr80 envelope polyprotein precursor; env; proteolytically cleaved into gp70SU and p15TM subunits
   4225..4241    +  misc_feature   cPPT/CTS (fragment): central polypurine tract and central termination sequence of HIV-1 (lacking the first T)
   4243..4476    +  LTR            3' LTR (ΔU3): self-inactivating 3' long terminal repeat (LTR) from HIV-1
   4548..4669    +  polyA_signal   SV40 poly(A) signal: SV40 polyadenylation signal
   4709..4844    +  rep_origin     SV40 ori: SV40 origin of replication
   4865..4883    -  promoter       T7 promoter: promoter for bacteriophage T7 RNA polymerase
   4891..5046    +  CDS            lacZα (fragment): LacZα fragment of β-galactosidase; lacZ fragment
   5051..5479    +  rep_origin     f1 ori (sequence partly withheld): f1 bacteriophage origin of replication; arrow indicates direction of (+) strand synthesis
   5532..5636    +  promoter       AmpR promoter: bla
   5637..6497    +  CDS            AmpR: β-lactamase; bla; confers resistance to ampicillin, carbenicillin, and related antibiotics
   6668..7256    +  rep_origin     ori: high-copy-number ColE1/pMB1/pBR322/pUC origin of replication
   7439..7531    +  CDS            lacI (fragment): lac repressor; lacI; The lac repressor binds to the lac operator to inhibit transcription in E. coli. This inhibition can be relieved by adding lactose or isopropyl-β-D-thiogalactopyranoside (IPTG).
   7544..7565    +  protein_bind   CAP binding site: CAP binding activates transcription in the presence of cAMP. E. coli catabolite activator protein
   7580..7610    +  promoter       lac promoter: promoter for the E. coli lac operon
   7618..7634    +  protein_bind   lac operator: The lac repressor binds to the lac operator to inhibit transcription in E. coli. This inhibition can be relieved by adding lactose or isopropyl-β-D-thiogalactopyranoside (IPTG). lac repressor encoded by lacI
>Addgene plasmid #198024 | pCCL-c-MNDU3-CD3D-275-2A>G | addgene full sequence | sequence record 390335 | Addgene NGS Result
CATGATTACGCCAAGCGCGCAATTAACCCTCACTAAAGGGAACAAAAGCTGGAGCTGCAAGCTTGGCCAT
TGCATACGTTGTATCCATATCATAATATGTACATTTATATTGGCTCATGTCCAACATTACCGCCATGTTG
ACATTGATTATTGACTAGTTATTAATAGTAATCAATTACGGGGTCATTAGTTCATAGCCCATATATGGAG
TTCCGCGTTACATAACTTACGGTAAATGGCCCGCCTGGCTGACCGCCCAACGACCCCCGCCCATTGACGT
CAATAATGACGTATGTTCCCATAGTAACGCCAATAGGGACTTTCCATTGACGTCAATGGGTGGAGTATTT
ACGGTAAACTGCCCACTTGGCAGTACATCAAGTGTATCATATGCCAAGTACGCCCCCTATTGACGTCAAT
GACGGTAAATGGCCCGCCTGGCATTATGCCCAGTACATGACCTTATGGGACTTTCCTACTTGGCAGTACA
TCTACGTATTAGTCATCGCTATTACCATGGTGATGCGGTTTTGGCAGTACATCAATGGGCGTGGATAGCG
GTTTGACTCACGGGGATTTCCAAGTCTCCACCCCATTGACGTCAATGGGAGTTTGTTTTGGCACCAAAAT
CAACGGGACTTTCCAAAATGTCGTAACAACTCCGCCCCATTGACGCAAATGGGCGGTAGGCGTGTACGGT
GGGAGGTCTATATAAGCAGAGCTCGTTTAGTGAACCGGGGTCTCTCTGGTTAGACCAGATCTGAGCCTGG
GAGCTCTCTGGCTAACTAGGGAACCCACTGCTTAAGCCTCAATAAAGCTTGCCTTGAGTGCTTCAAGTAG
TGTGTGCCCGTCTGTTGTGTGACTCTGGTAACTAGAGATCCCTCAGACCCTTTTAGTCAGTGTGGAAAAT
CTCTAGCAGTGGCGCCCGAACAGGGACTTGAAAGCGAAAGGGAAACCAGAGGAGCTCTCTCGACGCAGGA
CTCGGCTTGCTGAAGCGCGCACGGCAAGAGGCGAGGGGCGGCGACTGGTGAGTACGCCAAAAATTTTGAC
TAGCGGAGGCTAGAAGGAGAGAGATGGGTGCGAGAGCGTCAGTATTAAGCGGGGGAGAATTAGATCGCGA
TGGGAAAAAATTCGGTTAAGGCCAGGGGGAAAGAAAAAATATAAATTAAAACATATAGTATGGGCAAGCA
GGGAGCTAGAACGATTCGCAGTTAATCCTGGCCTGTTAGAAACATCAGAAGGCTGTAGACAAATACTGGG
ACAGCTACAACCATCCCTTCAGACAGGATCAGAAGAACTTAGATCATTATATAATACAGTAGCAACCCTC
TATTGTGTGCATCAAAGGATAGAGATAAAAGACACCAAGGAAGCTTTAGACAAGATAGAGGAAGAGCAAA
ACAAAAGTAAGACCACCGCACAGCAAGCGGCCGCTGATCTTCAGACCTGGAGGAGGAGATATGAGGGACA
ATTGGAGAAGTGAATTATATAAATATAAAGTAGTAAAAATTGAACCATTAGGAGTAGCACCCACCAAGGC
AAAGAGAAGAGTGGTGCAGAGAGAAAAAAGAGCAGTGGGAATAGGAGCTTTGTTCCTTGGGTTCTTGGGA
GCAGCAGGAAGCACTATGGGCGCAGCGTCAATGACGCTGACGGTACAGGCCAGACAATTATTGTCTGGTA
TAGTGCAGCAGCAGAACAATTTGCTGAGGGCTATTGAGGCGCAACAGCATCTGTTGCAACTCACAGTCTG
GGGCATCAAGCAGCTCCAGGCAAGAATCCTGGCTGTGGAAAGATACCTAAAGGATCAACAGCTCCTGGGG
ATTTGGGGTTGCTCTGGAAAACTCATTTGCACCACTGCTGTGCCTTGGAATGCTAGTTGGAGTAATAAAT
CTCTGGAACAGATTTGGAATCACACGACCTGGATGGAGTGGGACAGAGAAATTAACAATTACACAAGCTT
AATACACTCCTTAATTGAAGAATCGCAAAACCAGCAAGAAAAGAATGAACAAGAATTATTGGAATTAGAT
AAATGGGCAAGTTTGTGGAATTGGTTTAACATAACAAATTGGCTGTGGTATATAAAATTATTCATAATGA
TAGTAGGAGGCTTGGTAGGTTTAAGAATAGTTTTTGCTGTACTTTCTATAGTGAATAGAGTTAGGCAGGG
ATATTCACCATTATCGTTTCAGACCCACCTCCCAACCCCGAGGGGACCCGACAGGCCCGAAGGAATAGAA
GAAGAAGGTGGAGAGAGAGACAGAGACAGATCCATTCGATTAGTGAACGGATCTCGACGGTATCGATCTC
GACACAAATGGCAGTATTCATCCACAATTTTAAAAGAAAAGGGGGGATTGGGGGGTACAGTGCAGGGGAA
AGAATAGTAGACATAATAGCAACAGACATACAAACTAAAGAATTACAAAAACAAATTACAAAAATTCAAA
ATTTTCGGGTTTATTACAGGGACAGCAGAGATCCAGTTTGGGTCGAGGAAAAAGTGGCTAAGATCTACAG
CTGCCTTGTAAGTCATTGGTCTTAAAGGTACCGAGCTCGAATTCCGCGGGCCCGTCGAGTTGGCCGCTTT
ATCACTTGTTCCGAGCCCAGTTGCCGCCCAGGTGGCTGTACTGAGCATCATCTCGATCTCGGAGGGGCTG
ATAGACCTGGTCATTCCTCAACAGAGCTTGTGTGTCGGCAGCCCCAGACAGCCTTCCAGTCTCATGTCCA
GCAAAGCAGAAGACTCCCAAAGCAAGGAGCAGAGTGGCAATGACATCAGTGACAATGATGCCAGCCACGG
TGGCTGGATCCAGCTCCACACAGCTCTGGCACACCGTGGGGGAAGGGAGGAGAGAGGAGAGGTTGAGAGC
CTTTAAGATCAGGGAACCATCCTCTGCCTCCTAGGGCAACCCTTAGATCTCTTATGCCAAAACCCAAACT
TCAATAAGACCCTGGGAGAAAGGCCTGGTGATGGGCTTGCCACACCTTCCTCCACCCTGCATCCTAAGGA
ATCCCTGGGAAGAGCCAAGAAGTAATCTCAGCTTTTGGGACCTTGAACAAGGTGGTGGGCCAAACCTCTC
ACCCAACCAAGGCTGCAGTAACATGACCCCTACTGCTCTGTCTTGCTGAGTTAAGCTCTCTCTTCCACTT
TGAAGGTCCCCAAATCTGGCTTGTACCATTACAATAGTGACCTCACTTTGTTTAGAGAACAGATGGGTTC
ACCATATCCCTCTCTAGCCAGAAAGTTCTCACATCCAGAAGCCCTATCCATTCCAACCCAAAGGGTTCAG
GAAGCACGTACTTCGATAATGAACTTGCACGGTAGATTCTTTGTCCTTGTATATATCTGTCCCATTACAC
CTATATATTCCTCATGGGTCCAGGATGCGTTTTCCCAGGTCCAGTCTTGTAATGTCTGAGAGCAGTGTTC
CCACCGTTCCCTCTACCCATGTGATGCTGGTATTGCAATTCACAAACACTCTGTCCTCAAGTTCCTCTAT
AGGTATCTTGAAGGGGCTCACTTGCGAGAGAAGGGTAGCCAGTACCAGGCCAGACAGGAAGGTGCTGTGC
TCCATGGTGGCGACCGGTGGATCCCGGGCCCGCGGTACCGTCGACTGCAGAATTCGAAGCTTGAGCTCGA
CTGATCACCCGGGATCCCCGGGTACCGAGCTCGAATTCATCGATCGCGCCGAGTGAGGGGTTGTGGGCTC
TTTTATTGAGCTCGGGGAGCAGAAGCGCGCGAACAGAAGCGAGAAGCGAACTGATTGGTTAGTTCAAATA
AGGCACAGGGTCATTTCAGGTCCTTGGGGCACCCTGGAAACATCTGATGGTTCTCTAGAAACTGCTGAGG
GCGGGACCGCATCTGGGGACCATCTGTTCTTGGCCCTGAGCCGGGGCAGGAACTGCTTACCACAGATATC
CTGTTTGGCCCATATTCTGCTGTTCCAACTGTTCTTGGCCCTGAGCCGGGGCAGGAACTGCTTACCACAG
ATATCCTGTTTGGCCCATATTCTGCTGTCTCTCTGTTCCTAACCTTGATCCTAGCTTGCCAAACCTACAG
GTGGGGTCTTTCATTCCCCCCTTTTTCTGGAGACTAAATAAAATCTTTTATTCTATCTATGGCTCGTACT
CTATAGGCTTCAGCTGGTGATATTGTTGAGTCAAAACTAGAGCCTGGACCACTGATATCCTGTCTTTAAC
AAATTGGACTAATCGATCTCGATATAAAAGAAAAGGGGGGACTGGAAGGGCTAATTCACTCCCAACGAAG
ACAAGATCTGCTTTTTGCTTGTACTGGGTCTCTCTGGTTAGACCAGATCTGAGCCTGGGAGCTCTCTGGC
TAACTAGGGAACCCACTGCTTAAGCCTCAATAAAGCTTGCCTTGAGTGCTTCAAGTAGTGTGTGCCCGTC
TGTTGTGTGACTCTGGTAACTAGAGATCCCTCAGACCCTTTTAGTCAGTGTGGAAAATCTCTAGCAGTAG
TAGTTCATGTCATCTTATTATTCAGTATTTATAACTTGCAAAGAAATGAATATCAGAGAGTGAGAGGAAC
TTGTTTATTGCAGCTTATAATGGTTACAAATAAAGCAATAGCATCACAAATTTCACAAATAAAGCATTTT
TTTCACTGCATTCTAGTTGTGGTTTGTCCAAACTCATCAATGTATCTTATCATGTCTGGCTCTAGCTATC
CCGCCCCTAACTCCGCCCATCCCGCCCCTAACTCCGCCCAGTTCCGCCCATTCTCCGCCCCATGGCTGAC
TAATTTTTTTTATTTATGCAGAGGCCGAGGCCGCCTCGGCCTCTGAGCTATTCCAGAAGTAGTGAGGAGG
CTTTTTTGGAGGCCTAGGGACGTACCCAATTCGCCCTATAGTGAGTCGTATTACGCGCGCTCACTGGCCG
TCGTTTTACAACGTCGTGACTGGGAAAACCCTGGCGTTACCCAACTTAATCGCCTTGCAGCACATCCCCC
TTTCGCCAGCTGGCGTAATAGCGAAGAGGCCCGCACCGATCGCCCTTCCCAACAGTTGCGCAGCCTGAAT
GGCGAATGGG
[124 nt withheld, positions 5051-5174]
C
[91 nt withheld, positions 5176-5266]
A
[49 nt withheld, positions 5268-5316]
CCTTTGACGTTGGAGTCCACGTTCTTT
[37 nt withheld, positions 5344-5380]
ACCCTATCTCGGTCTATTCTTTTGATTTATAAGGGATTTTGCCGATTTCGGCCTATTGGTTAAAAAATGA
GCTGATTTAACAAAAATTTAACGCGAATTTTAACAAAATATTAACGCTTACAATTTAGGTGGCACTTTTC
GGGGAAATGTGCGCGGAACCCCTATTTGTTTATTTTTCTAAATACATTCAAATATGTATCCGCTCATGAG
ACAATAACCCTGATAAATGCTTCAATAATATTGAAAAAGGAAGAGTATGAGTATTCAACATTTCCGTGTC
GCCCTTATTCCCTTTTTTGCGGCATTTTGCCTTCCTGTTTTTGCTCACCCAGAAACGCTGGTGAAAGTAA
AAGATGCTGAAGATCAGTTGGGTGCACGAGTGGGTTACATCGAACTGGATCTCAACAGCGGTAAGATCCT
TGAGAGTTTTCGCCCCGAAGAACGTTTTCCAATGATGAGCACTTTTAAAGTTCTGCTATGTGGCGCGGTA
TTATCCCGTATTGACGCCGGGCAAGAGCAACTCGGTCGCCGCATACACTATTCTCAGAATGACTTGGTTG
AGTACTCACCAGTCACAGAAAAGCATCTTACGGATGGCATGACAGTAAGAGAATTATGCAGTGCTGCCAT
AACCATGAGTGATAACACTGCGGCCAACTTACTTCTGACAACGATCGGAGGACCGAAGGAGCTAACCGCT
TTTTTGCACAACATGGGGGATCATGTAACTCGCCTTGATCGTTGGGAACCGGAGCTGAATGAAGCCATAC
CAAACGACGAGCGTGACACCACGATGCCTGTAGCAATGGCAACAACGTTGCGCAAACTATTAACTGGCGA
ACTACTTACTCTAGCTTCCCGGCAACAATTAATAGACTGGATGGAGGCGGATAAAGTTGCAGGACCACTT
CTGCGCTCGGCCCTTCCGGCTGGCTGGTTTATTGCTGATAAATCTGGAGCCGGTGAGCGTGGGTCTCGCG
GTATCATTGCAGCACTGGGGCCAGATGGTAAGCCCTCCCGTATCGTAGTTATCTACACGACGGGGAGTCA
GGCAACTATGGATGAACGAAATAGACAGATCGCTGAGATAGGTGCCTCACTGATTAAGCATTGGTAACTG
TCAGACCAAGTTTACTCATATATACTTTAGATTGATTTAAAACTTCATTTTTAATTTAAAAGGATCTAGG
TGAAGATCCTTTTTGATAATCTCATGACCAAAATCCCTTAACGTGAGTTTTCGTTCCACTGAGCGTCAGA
CCCCGTAGAAAAGATCAAAGGATCTTCTTGAGATCCTTTTTTTCTGCGCGTAATCTGCTGCTTGCAAACA
AAAAAACCACCGCTACCAGCGGTGGTTTGTTTGCCGGATCAAGAGCTACCAACTCTTTTTCCGAAGGTAA
CTGGCTTCAGCAGAGCGCAGATACCAAATACTGTTCTTCTAGTGTAGCCGTAGTTAGGCCACCACTTCAA
GAACTCTGTAGCACCGCCTACATACCTCGCTCTGCTAATCCTGTTACCAGTGGCTGCTGCCAGTGGCGAT
AAGTCGTGTCTTACCGGGTTGGACTCAAGACGATAGTTACCGGATAAGGCGCAGCGGTCGGGCTGAACGG
GGGGTTCGTGCACACAGCCCAGCTTGGAGCGAACGACCTACACCGAACTGAGATACCTACAGCGTGAGCT
ATGAGAAAGCGCCACGCTTCCCGAAGGGAGAAAGGCGGACAGGTATCCGGTAAGCGGCAGGGTCGGAACA
GGAGAGCGCACGAGGGAGCTTCCAGGGGGAAACGCCTGGTATCTTTATAGTCCTGTCGGGTTTCGCCACC
TCTGACTTGAGCGTCGATTTTTGTGATGCTCGTCAGGGGGGCGGAGCCTATGGAAAAACGCCAGCAACGC
GGCCTTTTTACGGTTCCTGGCCTTTTGCTGGCCTTTTGCTCACATGTTCTTTCCTGCGTTATCCCCTGAT
TCTGTGGATAACCGTATTACCGCCTTTGAGTGAGCTGATACCGCTCGCCGCAGCCGAACGACCGAGCGCA
GCGAGTCAGTGAGCGAGGAAGCGGAAGAGCGCCCAATACGCAAACCGCCTCTCCCCGCGCGTTGGCCGAT
TCATTAATGCAGCTGGCACGACAGGTTTCCCGACTGGAAAGCGGGCAGTGAGCGCAACGCAATTAATGTG
AGTTAGCTCACTCATTAGGCACCCCAGGCTTTACACTTTATGCTTCCGGCTCGTATGTTGTGTGGAATTG
TGAGCGGATAACAATTTCACACAGGAAACAGCTATGAC
